Addgene plasmid #57927: mKOet-Keratin-17
Purpose: Note- This plasmid contains Keratin 18. Localization: Cytokeratin, Excitation: 548, Emission: 561
Depositing lab: Michael Davidson. Depositing organization: Florida State University, Tallahassee.
Backbone
  Vector backbone: mKOet
  Backbone size w/o insert (bp): 4750
  Vector type: Mammalian Expression
  Selectable markers: Neomycin (select with G418)
Growth in bacteria
  Bacterial resistance: Kanamycin, 50 μg/mL
  Growth temperature: 37°C
  Growth strain: DH5alpha
  Copy number: High Copy
Gene/Insert
  Gene/Insert name: Keratin (alt name: NM_199187.1)
  Species: H. sapiens (human)
  Mutation: V282L
  Entrez Gene: KRT18 (a.k.a. CK-18, CYK18, K18)
  Promoter: CMV
  Tag / fusion protein: mKOet
  Cloning method: Unknown
  Sequencing primers: 5′ CMV-F; 3′ SV40pA-R
Terms and licenses: Academic/Nonprofit Terms; Industry Terms: Not Available to Industry
Depositor comments: . Excitation = 548; Emission = 561
How to cite: mKOet-Keratin-17 was a gift from Michael Davidson (Addgene plasmid # 57927 ; http://n2t.net/addgene:57927 ; RRID:Addgene_57927)
