[The description below was written by a language model from this plasmid's Addgene catalogue record.]
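Description:
mKOet-Keratin-17 is a mammalian expression plasmid that produces a fluorescent fusion between a human keratin and mKOet, an orange fluorescent protein recorded with excitation at 548 nm and emission at 561 nm. Despite its name, the record explicitly notes that the insert is keratin 18 (KRT18, also called CK-18 or K18), not keratin 17. The "17" may refer to something other than the keratin isoform, such as a linker length in a naming convention, but the record does not explain it. The keratin sequence carries a V282L substitution relative to the reference transcript. The record does not say whether this change has any functional consequence.

Expression is driven by the CMV promoter, a strong constitutive promoter in most mammalian cell lines. The use of an SV40 polyA reverse sequencing primer implies that an SV40 polyadenylation signal lies downstream of the fusion. The backbone is the mKOet vector, about 4.75 kb without the insert. It is maintained at high copy in E. coli under kanamycin selection. A neomycin resistance marker allows G418 selection of stably transfected mammalian cells. The record does not state the orientation of the tag relative to keratin, the linker sequence or the cloning method, and no feature table is available to confirm these details.

The listed localization is cytokeratin, so the construct serves as a marker for the keratin intermediate filament network. In transfected epithelial or other cultured cells, the tagged keratin 18 is expected to incorporate into filaments, so that they can be seen by orange-channel fluorescence microscopy, including alongside green or far-red probes.
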