>Addgene plasmid #57927 | mKOet-Keratin-17 | depositor partial sequence | sequence record 89075 | insert sequence
GACGTCAGATCCGCTAGCACCATGAGCTTCACCACTCGCTCCACCTTCTCCACCAACTACCGGTCCCTGG
GCTCTGTCCAGGCGCCCAGCTACGGCGCCCGGCCGGTCAGCAGCGCGGCCAGCGTCTATGCAGGCGCTGG
GGGCTCTGGTTCCCGGATCTCCGTGTCCCGCTCCACCAGCTTCAGGGGCGGCATGGGGTCCGGGGGCCTG
GCCACCGGGATAGCCGGGGGTCTGGCAGGAATGGGAGGCATCCAGAACGAGAAGGAGACCATGCAAAGCC
TGAACGACCGCCTGGCCTCTTACCTGGACAGAGTGAGGAGCCTGGAGACCGAGAACCGGAGGCTGGAGAG
CAAAATCCGGGAGCACTTGGAGAAGAAGGGACCCCAGGTCAGAGACTGGAGCCATTACTTCAAGATCATC
GAGGACCTGAGGGCTCAGATCTTCGCAAATACTGTGGACAATGCCCGCATCGTTCTGCAGATTGACAATG
CCCGTCTTGCTGCTGATGACTTTAGAGTCAAGTATGAGACAGAGCTGGCCATGCGCCAGTCTGTGGAGAA
CGACATCCATGGGCTCCGCAAGGTCATTGATGACACCAATATCACACGACTGCAGCTGGAGACAGAGATC
GAGGCTCTCAAGGAGGAGCTGCTCTTCATGAAGAAGAACCACGAAGAGGAAGTAAAAGGCCTACAAGCCC
AGATTGCCAGCTCTGGGTTGACCGTGGAGGTAGATGCCCCCAAATCTCAGGACCTCGCCAAGATCATGGC
AGACATCCGGGCCCAATATGACGAGCTGGCTCGGAAGAACCGAGAGGAGCTAGACAAGTACTGGTCTCAG
CAGATTGAGGAGAGCACCACAGTGCTCACCACACAGTCTGCTGAGGTTGGAGCTGCTGAGACGACGCTCA
CAGAGCTGAGACGTACAGTCCAGTCCTTGGAGATCGACCTGGACTCCATGAGAAATCTGAAGGCCAGCTT
GGAGAACAGCCTGAGGGAGGTGGAGGCCCGCTACGCCCTACAGATGGAGCAGCTCAACGGGATCCTGCTG
CACCTTGAGTCAGAGCTGGCACAGACCCGGGCAGAGGGACAGCGCCAGGCCCAGGAGTATGAGGCCCTGC
TGAACATCAAGGTCAAGCTGGAGGCTGAGATCGCCACCTACCGCCGCCTGCTGGAAGATGGCGAGGACTT
TAATCTTGGTGATGCCTTGGACAGCAGCAACTCCATGCAAACCATCCAAAAGACCACCACCCGCCGGATA
GTGGATGGCAAAGTGGTGTCTGAGACCAATGACACCAAAGTTCTGAGGCATCGAATTCTGCAGTCGACGG
TACCGCGGGCCCGGGATCCACCGGTCGCCACCATGGTGAGCAAGGGCGAGGAGAATAACATGGCCGTGAT
TAAACCAGAGATGAAGATGAGGTACTACATGGACGGCTCCGTCAATGGGCATGAGTTCACAATTGAAGGT
GAAGGCACAGGCAGACCTTACGAGGGACATCAAGAGATGACACTACGCGTCACAATGGCCAAGGGCGGGC
CAATGCCTTTCGCGTTTGACTTAGTGTCACACGTGTTCTGTTACGGCCACAGACCTTTTACTAAATATCC
AGAAGAGATACCAGACTATTTCAAACAAGCATTTCCTGAAGGCCTGTCATGGGAAAGGTCGTTGGAGTTC
GAAGATGGTGGGTCCGCTTCAGTCAGTGCGCATATAAGCCTTAGAGGAAACACCTTCTACCACAAATCCA
AATTTACTGGGGTTAACTTTCCTGCCGATGGTCCTATCATGCAAAACCAAAGTGTTGATTGGGAGCCATC
AACCGAGAAAATTACTGCCAGCGACGGAGTTCTGAAGGGTGATGTTACGATGTACCTAAAACTTGAAGGA
GGCGGCAATCACAAATGCCAATTCAAGACTACTTACAAGGCGGCAAAAAAGATTCTTAAAATGCCAGGAA
GCCATTACATCAGCCATCGCCTCGTCAGGAAAACCGAAGGCAACATTACTGAGCTGGTAGAAGATGCAGT
AGCTCATTCCGGCGGCATGGACGAGCTGTACAAGTAAGCGGCCGCGACTCTAGATCATAATCAGCCATAC
CACA
